>Addgene plasmid #26413 | p-ECFP-N1-BirA-neurexin | depositor full sequence | sequence record 12460 | Author sequence
ATGGCCCGCCTGGCTGACCGCCCAACGACCCCCGCCCATTGACGTCAATAATGACGTATGTTCCCATAGT
AACGCCAATAGGGACTTTCCATTGACGTCAATGGGTGGAGTATTTACGGTAAACTGCCCACTTGGCAGTA
CATCAAGTGTATCATATGCCAAGTACGCCCCCTATTGACGTCAATGACGGTAAATGGCCCGCCTGGCATT
ATGCCCAGTACATGACCTTATGGGACTTTCCTACTTGGCAGTACATCTACGTATTAGTCATCGCTATTAC
CATGGTGATGCGGTTTTGGCAGTACATCAATGGGCGTGGATAGCGGTTTGACTCACGGGGATTTCCAAGT
CTCCACCCCATTGACGTCAATGGGAGTTTGTTTTGGCACCAAAATCAACGGGACTTTCCAAAATGTCGTA
ACAACTCCGCCCCATTGACGCAAATGGGCGGTAGGCGTGTACGGTGGGAGGTCTATATAAGCAGAGCTGG
TTTAGTGAACCGTCAGATCCGCTAGCGCTACCGGACTCAGATCTCGAGCTCAAGCTTACCATGTACCAGA
GGATGCTCCGGTGCGGCGCCGATCTGGGATCGCCCGGGGGCGGCAGTGGCGGCGGCGCAGGGGGGCGCCT
GGCCCTGATCTGGATAGTCCCGCTCACCCTCGGCGGCCTCCTAGGAGTGGCCTGGGGGGCATCCAGTTTG
GGAGCGCACCACATCCACCATTTCCATGGCAGCAGCAAGGAATTCGAACAAAAACTCATCTCAGAAGAGG
ATCTAATGAAGGATAACACCGTGCCACTGAAATTGATTGCCCTGTTAGCGAACGGTGAATTTCACTCTGG
CGAGCAGTTGGGTGAAACGCTGGGAATGAGCCGGGCGGCTATTAATAAACACATTCAGACACTGCGTGAC
TGGGGCGTTGATGTCTTTACCGTTCCGGGTAAAGGATACAGCCTGCCTGAGCCTATCCAGTTACTTAATG
CTAAACAGATATTGGGTCAGCTGGATGGCGGTAGTGTAGCCGTGCTGCCAGTGATTGACTCCACGAATCA
GTACCTTCTTGATCGTATCGGAGAGCTTAAATCGGGCGATGCTTGCATTGCAGAATACCAGCAGGCTGGC
CGTGGTCGCCGGGGTCGGAAATGGTTTTCGCCTTTTGGCGCAAACTTATATTTGTCGATGTTCTGGCGTC
TGGAACAAGGCCCGGCGGCGATTGGTTTAAGTCTGGTTATCGGTATCGTGATGGCGGAAGTATTACGCAA
GCTGGGTGCAGATAAAGTTCGTGTTAAATGGCCTAATGACCTCTATCTGCAGGATCGCAAGCTGGCAGGC
ATTCTGGTGGAGCTGACTGGCAAAACTGGCGATGCGGCGCAAATAGTCATTGGAGCCGGGATCAACATGG
CAATGCGCCGTGTTGAAGAGAGTGTCGTTAATCAGGGGTGGATCACGCTGCAGGAAGCGGGGATCAATCT
CGATCGTAATACGTTGGCGGCCATGCTAATACGTGAATTACGTGCTGCGTTGGAACTCTTCGAACAAGAA
GGATTGGCACCTTATCTGTCGCGCTGGGAAAAGCTGGATAATTTTATTAATCGCCCAGTGAAACTTATCA
TTGGTGATAAAGAAATATTTGGCATTTCACGCGGAATAGACAAACAGGGGGCTTTATTACTTGAGCAGGA
TGGAATAATAAAACCCTGGATGGGCGGTGAAATATCCCTGCGTAGTGCAGAAAAAACTAGTCCTATTGCA
ATCTACAGGTCACCAGCATCCTTGCGAGGCGGACACGCTGGGACAACATATATCTTTAGCAAAGGTGGTG
GACAGATTACATATAAGTGGCCTCCCAATGACCGCCCCAGTACACGAGCAGACAGGCTGGCCATCGGATT
TAGCACTGTCCAGAAGGAAGCCGTGTTGGTGCGTGTGGACAGTTCCTCAGGCCTGGGTGACTACCTGGAG
CTGCACATACACCAAGGAAAAATTGGAGTTAAGTTTAATGTTGGGACAGATGACATCGCCATCGAAGAGT
CTAATGCAATCATTAATGATGGGAAATACCATGTAGTACGTTTCACAAGGAGTGGTGGCAATGCCACGTT
ACAGGTGGACAGCTGGCCAGTTATCGAACGCTACCCTGCAGGGCGTCAGCTCACAATCTTCAATAGCCAA
GCAACCATAATAATTGGCGGGAAAGAGCAGGGCCAGCCCTTCCAGGGCCAGCTCTCTGGTCTTTACTACA
ATGGCTTGAAAGTTCTGAATATGGCAGCAGAGAACGATGCCAACATCGCCATAGTGGGGAATGTGAGGCT
GGTCGGTGAAGTGCCTTCCTCTATGACAACTGAGTCGACAGCCACTGCCATGCAGTCCGAGATGTCCACC
TCAATCATGGAGACCACCACAACCCTGGCTACCAGCACAGCTCGACGAGGAAAGCCCCCCACAAAGGAGC
CTATCAGCCAGACCACGGATGATATCCTTGTGGCCTCGGCAGAGTGTCCCAGCGACGATGAGGACATTGA
CCCCTGTGAGCCGAGCTCAGGTGGGTTAGCCAACCCCACCCGAGTGGGCGGCCGCGAACCATACCCAGGC
TCGGCAGAGGTGATCCGGGAGTCTAGCAGTACCACTGGCATGGTGGTGGGGATTGTCGCAGCAGCAGCTC
TGTGCATCCTCATCCTCCTCTATGCCATGTACAAGTACAGAAACCGGGATGAAGGCTCATATCACGTGGA
TGAGAGTCGAAACTACATCAGTAACTCAGCACAGTCCAATGGGGCTGTGGTCAAGGAGAAGCAGCCCAGC
AGTGCGAAAAGCGCCAACAAAAACAAGAAGAACAAGGATAAGGAGTATTATGTCTAGGGATCCGACTCTA
GATCATAATCAGCCATACCACATTTGTAGAGGTTTTACTTGCTTTAAAAAACCTCCCACACCTCCCCCTG
AACCTGAAACATAAAATGAATGCAATTGTTGTTGTTAACTTGTTTATTGCAGCTTATAATGGTTACAAAT
AAAGCAATAGCATCACAAATTTCACAAATAAAGCATTTTTTTCACTGCATTCTAGTTGTGGTTTGTCCAA
ACTCATCAATGTATCTTAAGGCGTAAATTGTAAGCGTTAATATTTTGTTAAAATTCGCGTTAAATTTTTG
TTAAATCAGCTCATTTTTTAACCAATAGGCCGAAATCGGCAAAATCCCTTATAAATCAAAAGAATAGACC
GAGATAGGGT
[37 nt withheld, positions 3231-3267]
AAAGAACGTGGACTCCAACGTCAAAGG
[49 nt withheld, positions 3295-3343]
T
[91 nt withheld, positions 3345-3435]
G
[124 nt withheld, positions 3437-3560]
CAGGTGGCACTTTTCGGGGAAATGTGCGCGGAACCCCTATTTGTTTATTTTTCTAAATACATTCAAATAT
GTATCCGCTCATGAGACAATAACCCTGATAAATGCTTCAATAATATTGAAAAAGGAAGAGTCCTGAGGCG
GAAAGAACCAGCTGTGGAATGTGTGTCAGTTAGGGTGTGGAAAGTCCCCAGGCTCCCCAGCAGGCAGAAG
TATGCAAAGCATGCATCTCAATTAGTCAGCAACCAGGTGTGGAAAGTCCCCAGGCTCCCCAGCAGGCAGA
AGTATGCAAAGCATGCATCTCAATTAGTCAGCAACCATAGTCCCGCCCCTAACTCCGCCCATCCCGCCCC
TAACTCCGCCCAGTTCCGCCCATTCTCCGCCCCATGGCTGACTAATTTTTTTTATTTATGCAGAGGCCGA
GGCCGCCTCGGCCTCTGAGCTATTCCAGAAGTAGTGAGGAGGCTTTTTTGGAGGCCTAGGCTTTTGCAAA
GATCGATCAAGAGACAGGATGAGGATCGTTTCGCATGATTGAACAAGATGGATTGCACGCAGGTTCTCCG
GCCGCTTGGGTGGAGAGGCTATTCGGCTATGACTGGGCACAACAGACAATCGGCTGCTCTGATGCCGCCG
TGTTCCGGCTGTCAGCGCAGGGGCGCCCGGTTCTTTTTGTCAAGACCGACCTGTCCGGTGCCCTGAATGA
ACTGCAAGACGAGGCAGCGCGGCTATCGTGGCTGGCCACGACGGGCGTTCCTTGCGCAGCTGTGCTCGAC
GTTGTCACTGAAGCGGGAAGGGACTGGCTGCTATTGGGCGAAGTGCCGGGGCAGGATCTCCTGTCATCTC
ACCTTGCTCCTGCCGAGAAAGTATCCATCATGGCTGATGCAATGCGGCGGCTGCATACGCTTGATCCGGC
TACCTGCCCATTCGACCACCAAGCGAAACATCGCATCGAGCGAGCACGTACTCGGATGGAAGCCGGTCTT
GTCGATCAGGATGATCTGGACGAAGAGCATCAGGGGCTCGCGCCAGCCGAACTGTTCGCCAGGCTCAAGG
CGAGCATGCCCGACGGCGAGGATCTCGTCGTGACCCATGGCGATGCCTGCTTGCCGAATATCATGGTGGA
AAATGGCCGCTTTTCTGGATTCATCGACTGTGGCCGGCTGGGTGTGGCGGACCGCTATCAGGACATAGCG
TTGGCTACCCGTGATATTGCTGAAGAGCTTGGCGGCGAATGGGCTGACCGCTTCCTCGTGCTTTACGGTA
TCGCCGCTCCCGATTCGCAGCGCATCGCCTTCTATCGCCTTCTTGACGAGTTCTTCTGAGCGGGACTCTG
GGGTTCGAAATGACCGACCAAGCGACGCCCAACCTGCCATCACGAGATTTCGATTCCACCGCCGCCTTCT
ATGAAAGGTTGGGCTTCGGAATCGTTTTCCGGGACGCCGGCTGGATGATCCTCCAGCGCGGGGATCTCAT
GCTGGAGTTCTTCGCCCACCCTAGGGGGAGGCTAACTGAAACACGGAAGGAGACAATACCGGAAGGAACC
CGCGCTATGACGGCAATAAAAAGACAGAATAAAACGCACGGTGTTGGGTCGTTTGTTCATAAACGCGGGG
TTCGGTCCCAGGGCTGGCACTCTGTCGATACCCCACCGAGACCCCATTGGGGCCAATACGCCCGCGTTTC
TTCCTTTTCCCCACCCCACCCCCCAAGTTCGGGTGAAGGCCCAGGGCTCGCAGCCAACGTCGGGGCGGCA
GGCCCTGCCATAGCCTCAGGTTACTCATATATACTTTAGATTGATTTAAAACTTCATTTTTAATTTAAAA
GGATCTAGGTGAAGATCCTTTTTGATAATCTCATGACCAAAATCCCTTAACGTGAGTTTTCGTTCCACTG
AGCGTCAGACCCCGTAGAAAAGATCAAAGGATCTTCTTGAGATCCTTTTTTTCTGCGCGTAATCTGCTGC
TTGCAAACAAAAAAACCACCGCTACCAGCGGTGGTTTGTTTGCCGGATCAAGAGCTACCAACTCTTTTTC
CGAAGGTAACTGGCTTCAGCAGAGCGCAGATACCAAATACTGTCCTTCTAGTGTAGCCGTAGTTAGGCCA
CCACTTCAAGAACTCTGTAGCACCGCCTACATACCTCGCTCTGCTAATCCTGTTACCAGTGGCTGCTGCC
AGTGGCGATAAGTCGTGTCTTACCGGGTTGGACTCAAGACGATAGTTACCGGATAAGGCGCAGCGGTCGG
GCTGAACGGGGGGTTCGTGCACACAGCCCAGCTTGGAGCGAACGACCTACACCGAACTGAGATACCTACA
GCGTGAGCTATGAGAAAGCGCCACGCTTCCCGAAGGGAGAAAGGCGGACAGGTATCCGGTAAGCGGCAGG
GTCGGAACAGGAGAGCGCACGAGGGAGCTTCCAGGGGGAAACGCCTGGTATCTTTATAGTCCTGTCGGGT
TTCGCCACCTCTGACTTGAGCGTCGATTTTTGTGATGCTCGTCAGGGGGGCGGAGCCTATGGAAAAACGC
CAGCAACGCGGCCTTTTTACGGTTCCTGGCCTTTTGCTGGCCTTTTGCTCACATGTTCTTTCCTGCGTTA
TCCCCTGATTCTGTGGATAACCGTATTACCGCCATGCAT
Features (pLannotate 1.2.2; 16 found; start..end, strand, type, name):
      1..284     +  enhancer       CMV enhancer (fragment): human cytomegalovirus immediate early enhancer
    285..488     +  promoter       CMV promoter: human cytomegalovirus (CMV) immediate early promoter
    511..547     +  misc_feature   MCS (fragment): multiple cloning site
    551..739     +  CDS            NRXN1 (fragment): NRX1B_BOVIN - Experimental evidence at protein level: Swiss-Prot protein existence level 1. Neuronal cell surface protein that may be involved in cell recognition and cell adhesion by forming intracellular junctions through binding to neuroligins. May play a role in formation or maintenance of synaptic junctions. May mediate intracellular signaling. May play a role in angiogenesis (By similarity). From Bos taurus (Bovine).
    776..1735    +  CDS            BirA: E. coli biotin protein ligase; birA
   1724..2854    +  CDS            NRXN1 (fragment): NRX1B_BOVIN - Experimental evidence at protein level: Swiss-Prot protein existence level 1. Neuronal cell surface protein that may be involved in cell recognition and cell adhesion by forming intracellular junctions through binding to neuroligins. May play a role in formation or maintenance of synaptic junctions. May mediate intracellular signaling. May play a role in angiogenesis (By similarity). From Bos taurus (Bovine).
   2871..2954    +  CDS            large T antigen (fragment): large T antigen from SV40 (simian virus 40)
   2977..3098    +  polyA_signal   SV40 poly(A) signal: SV40 polyadenylation signal
   3132..3560    -  rep_origin     f1 ori (sequence partly withheld): f1 bacteriophage origin of replication; arrow indicates direction of (+) strand synthesis
   3587..3691    +  promoter       AmpR promoter: bla
   3693..4050    +  promoter       SV40 promoter: SV40 enhancer and early promoter
   4085..4879    +  CDS            NeoR/KanR: aminoglycoside phosphotransferase from Tn5; aph(3')-II (or nptII); confers resistance to neomycin, kanamycin, and G418 (Geneticin®)
   4900..5052    +  CDS            ble (fragment): BLE_KLEPN - Experimental evidence at protein level: Swiss-Prot protein existence level 1. Binding protein with a strong affinity to the bleomycin family of antibiotics. Binds to CL990; an antimitotic-antibiotic compound. From Klebsiella pneumoniae.
   5111..5158    +  polyA_signal   HSV TK poly(A) signal: herpes simplex virus thymidine kinase polyadenylation signal (Cole and Stacy, 1985)
   5249..5265    -  polyA_signal   bGH poly(A) signal (fragment): bovine growth hormone polyadenylation signal
   5487..6075    +  rep_origin     ori: high-copy-number ColE1/pMB1/pBR322/pUC origin of replication
