[The description below was written by a language model from this plasmid's Addgene catalogue record and pLannotate feature annotations shown in this document.]
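Description:
p-ECFP-N1-BirA-neurexin is a mammalian expression plasmid built on the Clontech p-ECFP-N1 backbone that encodes a fusion of E. coli biotin ligase BirA with rat neurexin-1beta. It is maintained at high copy in E. coli through a ColE1/pUC-type origin, and it also carries an f1 origin. A single NeoR/KanR gene (Tn5 aminoglycoside phosphotransferase) sits behind tandem bacterial (bla-type) and SV40 early promoters and is terminated by the HSV TK poly(A) signal. This gene gives kanamycin resistance in bacteria and G418 selection in mammalian cells.

The payload is driven by the CMV immediate-early enhancer and promoter and ends at the SV40 poly(A) signal. The annotated layout shows a short N-terminal neurexin segment, then the BirA coding sequence, then the remainder of neurexin. This places the enzyme near the N-terminus of the mature protein, which would be extracellular if the leading segment supplies the signal peptide. According to the depositor, the construct derives from a CFP-neurexin-1beta (splice site 4 variant) plasmid in which CFP was replaced by Myc-tagged BirA. Accordingly, no ECFP coding sequence appears in the feature table despite the backbone name, and the 6,189 nt sequence is shorter than the listed backbone and insert sizes would add up to. The Myc tag is recorded but not annotated, and the BirA gene carries a deletion of A146. The neurexin segments were annotated by homology to the bovine protein, but the record gives the species as rat.

The associated publication describes imaging neurexin–neuroligin interactions by trans-synaptic enzymatic biotinylation. In that approach, the BirA on neurexin would presumably biotinylate an acceptor-tagged partner on the opposing cell, although the record does not spell out this mechanism.
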