Addgene plasmid #26413: p-ECFP-N1-BirA-neurexin
Depositing lab: Alice Ting. Publication: Imaging activity-dependent regulation of neurexin-neuroligin interactions using trans-synaptic enzymatic biotinylation. Thyagarajan A, Ting AY. Cell. 2010 Oct 29;143(3):456-69. doi: 10.1016/j.cell.2010.09.025. Epub 2010 Oct 7. PubMed 20933261.
Backbone
  Vector backbone: p-ECFP-N1
  Backbone manufacturer: Clontech
  Backbone size w/o insert (bp): 4700
  Vector type: Mammalian Expression
  Selectable markers: Neomycin (select with G418)
Growth in bacteria
  Bacterial resistance: Kanamycin, 50 μg/mL
  Growth temperature: 37°C
  Growth strain: DH5alpha
  Growth instructions: DH5alpha
  Copy number: High Copy
Gene/Insert
  Gene/Insert name: BirA-NRX (alt names: Neurexin; NRX 1beta)
  Species: R. norvegicus (rat); E. coli BirA
  Insert size (bp): 2307
  Mutation: Deleted A146 in the BirA gene
  Entrez Gene: Nrxn1 (a.k.a. Nrxn1b)
  Tag / fusion protein: Myc (N terminal on insert)
  Cloning method: Restriction Enzyme; 5′ cloning site HindIII (not destroyed); 3′ cloning site BamHI (not destroyed)
  Sequencing primers: 5′ sequence; 3′ sequence
Resource information
  A portion of this plasmid was derived from a plasmid made by: Dr. Ann Marie Craig (UBC Vancouver)
Terms and licenses: Academic/Nonprofit Terms; Industry Terms: Not Available to Industry
Depositor comments: BirA-NRX was derived from CFP-NRX1beta(SS-4) from Graf et al 2004, by replacing CFP with Myc tagged BirA within EcoR1 and SpeI sites.
How to cite: p-ECFP-N1-BirA-neurexin was a gift from Alice Ting (Addgene plasmid # 26413)
