>Addgene plasmid #26413 | p-ECFP-N1-BirA-neurexin | addgene partial sequence | sequence record 32611 | 26413 with CMV-F
AGCTGGTTTAGTGAACCGTCAGATCCGCTAGCGCTACCGGACTCAGATCTCGAGCTCAAGCTTACCATGT
ACCAGAGGATGCTCCGGTGCGGCGCCGATCTGGGATCGCCCGGGGGCGGCAGTGGCGGCGGCGCAGGGGG
GCGCCTGGCCCTGATCTGGATAGTCCCGCTCACCCTCGGCGGCCTCCTAGGAGTGGCCTGGGGGGCATCC
AGTTTGGGAGCGCACCACATCCACCATTTCCATGGCAGCAGCAAGGAATTCGAACAAAAACTCATCTCAG
AAGAGGATCTAATGAAGGATAACACCGTGCCACTGAAATTGATTGCCCTGTTAGCGAACGGTGAATTTCA
CTCTGGCGAGCAGTTGGGTGAAACGCTGGGAATGAGCCGGGCGGCTATTAATAAACACATTCAGACACTG
CGTGACTGGGGCGTTGATGTCTTTACCGTTCCGGGTAAAGGATACAGCCTGCCTGAGCCTATCCAGTTAC
TTAATGCTAAACAGATATTGGGTCAGCTGGATGGCGGTAGTGTAGCCGTGCTGCCTGTGATTGACTCCAC
GAATCAGTACCTTCTTGATCGTATCGGAGAGCTTAAATCGGGCGATGCTTGCATTGCAGAATACCAGCAG
GCTGGCCGTGGTCGCCGGGGTCGGAAATGGTTTTCGCCTTTTGGCGCAAACTTATATTTGTCGATGTTCT
GGCGTCTGGAACAAGGCCCGGCGGCGATTGGTTTAAGTCTGGTTATCGGTATCGTGATGGCGGAAGTATT
ACGCAAGCTGGGTGCAGATAAAGTTCGTGTTAAATGGCCTAATGACCTCTATCTGCAGGATCGCAAGCTG
GC
